Addgene plasmid #244463: DoS1
Purpose: Containing RP4 oriT and inc sequence, for eliminating RP4 plasmid.
Depositing lab: Lingchong You. Depositing organization: Duke University. Publication: A predatory gene drive for targeted control of self-transmissible plasmids. Tsoi R, Son HI, Hamrick GS, Tang K, Bethke JH, Lu J, Maddamsetti R, You L. Sci Adv. 2025 Apr 4;11(14):eads4735. doi: 10.1126/sciadv.ads4735. Epub 2025 Apr 2. PubMed 40173243.
Backbone
  Vector backbone: R+ from A. J. Lopatkin, et al., Antibiotics as a selective driver for conjugation dynamics. Nat. Microbiol. 1, 16044 (2016)
  Vector type: Synthetic Biology
Growth in bacteria
  Bacterial resistance: Chloramphenicol, 25 μg/mL
  Growth temperature: 37°C
  Growth strain: DH5alpha
  Copy number: High Copy
Gene/Insert
  Gene/Insert name: mCherry
  Species: Synthetic
  Insert size (bp): 708
  Entrez Gene: CSS3 (a.k.a. YOL159C)
  Promoter: pLtetO
  Cloning method: Gibson Cloning
  Sequencing primers: 5′ gaacgccctaggtctagggc
Terms and licenses: Academic/Nonprofit Terms; Industry Terms: Not Available to Industry
How to cite: DoS1 was a gift from Lingchong You (Addgene plasmid # 244463 ; http://n2t.net/addgene:244463 ; RRID:Addgene_244463)
