[The description below was written by a language model from this plasmid's Addgene catalogue record and pLannotate feature annotations shown in this document.]
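Description:
DoS1 is a small (about 3.4 kb) synthetic-biology plasmid for Escherichia coli, built on the "R+" backbone and designed to displace the self-transmissible IncP plasmid RP4. It replicates from a high-copy ColE1/pUC-type origin and is selected with chloramphenicol through a cat gene driven by its native cat promoter and followed by the phage lambda t0 terminator.

Two RP4-derived elements provide the interference function. The first is an IncP origin of transfer (oriT). DoS1 carries no transfer genes in the annotated features, so it is mobilisable rather than self-transmissible: the conjugation machinery supplied in trans by a co-resident RP4 can recognise the oriT and move DoS1 into new cells. The second is the "inc" sequence named in the record, which the feature annotation detects as a fragment of the IncP oriV. A partial oriV of this kind is not expected to act as an independent replicon. Carried at high copy, however, such incompatibility determinants can interfere with replication of the cognate plasmid, which fits the stated purpose of eliminating RP4. The exact mechanism is not spelled out in the record.

The plasmid also carries a 708 bp mCherry reporter under the PLtetO-1 promoter, a lambda PL derivative with tet operator sites, terminated by rrnB T1. PLtetO-1 is active unless TetR is present, and no tetR gene is annotated, so red fluorescence should mark DoS1-bearing cells in hosts lacking the repressor. The catalogue's yeast Entrez gene link appears to be an erroneous association with the synthetic mCherry insert. The associated work concerns a predatory gene-drive approach to controlling conjugative plasmids.
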