Features (pLannotate 1.2.2; 9 found; start..end, strand, type, name):
      1..589     +  rep_origin     ori: high-copy-number ColE1/pMB1/pBR322/pUC origin of replication
    754..840     -  terminator     rrnB T1 terminator: Escherichia coli rrnB; transcription terminator T1 from the E. coli rrnB gene
    912..1619    -  CDS            mCherry: mCherry is a basic (constitutively fluorescent) red fluorescent protein published in 2004, derived from Discosoma sp.. It is reported to be a very rapidly-maturing monomer with low acid sensitivity.
   1647..1720    -  promoter       PLtetO-1 promoter: modified phage lambda PL promoter with tet operator sites (Lutz and Bujard, 1997)
   1758..2061    -  rep_origin     oriV (fragment): incP origin of replication
   2319..2428    +  oriT           oriT: incP origin of transfer
   2476..2578    +  promoter       cat promoter: promoter of the E. coli cat gene encoding chloramphenicol acetyltransferase
   2579..3235    +  CDS            cat: CAT_ECOLX - Experimental evidence at protein level: Swiss-Prot protein existence level 1. This enzyme is an effector of chloramphenicol resistance in bacteria. From Escherichia coli. This protein is used as a marker in many commonly used cloning vectors, such as pACYC184.
   3259..3353    +  terminator     lambda t0 terminator: transcription terminator from phage lambda
>Addgene plasmid #244463 | DoS1 | addgene full sequence | sequence record 486105 | Addgene NGS Result
TTGAGATCCTTTTTTTCTGCGCGTAATCTGCTGCTTGCAAACAAAAAAACCACCGCTACCAGCGGTGGTT
TGTTTGCCGGATCAAGAGCTACCAACTCTTTTTCCGAAGGTAACTGGCTTCAGCAGAGCGCAGATACCAA
ATACTGTCCTTCTAGTGTAGCCGTAGTTAGGCCACCACTTCAAGAACTCTGTAGCACCGCCTACATACCT
CGCTCTGCTAATCCTGTTACCAGTGGCTGCTGCCAGTGGCGATAAGTCGTGTCTTACCGGGTTGGACTCA
AGACGATAGTTACCGGATAAGGCGCAGCGGTCGGGCTGAACGGGGGGTTCGTGCACACAGCCCAGCTTGG
AGCGAACGACCTACACCGAACTGAGATACCTACAGCGTGAGCTATGAGAAAGCGCCACGCTTCCCGAAGG
GAGAAAGGCGGACAGGTATCCGGTAAGCGGCAGGGTCGGAACAGGAGAGCGCACGAGGGAGCTTCCAGGG
GGAAACGCCTGGTATCTTTATAGTCCTGTCGGGTTTCGCCACCTCTGACTTGAGCGTCGATTTTTGTGAT
GCTCGTCAGGGGGGCGGAGCCTATGGAAAAACGCCAGCAACGCGGCCTTTTTACGGTTCCTGGCCTTTTG
CTGGCCTTTTGCTCACATGTTCTTTCCTGCGTTATCCCCTGATTCTGTGGATAACCGTATTACCGCCTTT
GAGTGAGCTGATACCGCTCGCCGCAGCCGAACGCCCTAGGTCTAGGGCGGCGGATTTGTCCTACTCAGGA
GAGCGTTCACCGACAAACAACAGATAAAACGAAAGGCCCAGTCTTTCGACTGAGCCTTTCGTTTTATTTG
ATGCCTCTAGATTAATTAATTAAGCGGCCGCATCGATCGGGCCCTGAGGCCTGCAGGGATCCAAGCTTTT
ACTTGTACAGCTCGTCCATGCCGCCGGTGGAGTGGCGGCCCTCGGCGCGTTCGTACTGTTCCACGATGGT
GTAGTCCTCGTTGTGGGAGGTGATGTCCAACTTGATGTTGACGTTGTAGGCGCCGGGCAGCTGCACGGGC
TTCTTGGCCTTGTAGGTGGTCTTGACCTCAGCGTCGTAGTGGCCGCCGTCCTTCAGCTTCAGCCTCTGCT
TGATCTCGCCCTTCAGGGCGCCGTCCTCGGGGTACATCCGCTCGGAGGAGGCCTCCCAGCCCATGGTCTT
CTTCTGCATTACGGGGCCGTCGGAGGGGAAGTTGGTGCCGCGCAGCTTCACCTTGTAGATGAACTCGCCG
TCCTGCAGGGAGGAGTCCTGGGTCACGGTCACCACGCCGCCGTCCTCGAAGTTCATCACGCGCTCCCACT
TGAAGCCCTCGGGGAAGGACAGCTTCAAGTAGTCGGGGATGTCGGCGGGGTGCTTCACGTAGGCCTTGGA
GCCGTACATGAACTGAGGGGACAGGATGTCCCAGGCGAAGGGCAGGGGGCCACCCTTGGTCACCTTCAGC
TTGGCGGTCTGGGTGCCCTCGTAGGGGCGGCCCTCGCCCTCGCCCTCGATCTCGAACTCGTGGCCGTTCA
CGGAGCCCTCCATGTGCACCTTGAAGCGCATGAACTCCTTGATGATGGCCATGTTATCCTCCTCGCCCTT
GCTCACCATGGTACCTTTCTCCTCTTTAATGAATTCGGTCAGTGCGTCCTGCTGATGTGCTCAGTATCTC
TATCACTGATAGGGATGTCAATCTCTATCACTGATAGGGACTCGAGGTGAAGACGAAAGGGCCTCGTGAT
ACGCCTAGACAGCCCCTCAAATGTCAATAGGTGCGCCCCTCATCTGTCATCACTCTGCCCCTCAAGTGTC
AAGGATCGCGCCCCTCATCTGTCAGTAGTCGCGCCCCTCAAGTGTCAATACCGCAGGGCACTTATCCCCA
GGCTTGTCCACATCATCTGTGGGAAACTCGCGTAAAATCAGGCGTTTTCGCCGATTTGCGAGGCTGGCCA
GCTCCACGTCGCCGGCCGAAATCGAGCCTGCCCCTCATCTGTCAACGCCGCGCCGGGTGAGTCGGCCCCT
CAAGTGTCAACGTCCGCCCCTCATCTGTCAGACGTCGATATCTGGCGAAAATGAGACGTTGATCGTCTCT
CGCCTGTCCCCTCAGTTCAGTAATTTCCTGCATTTGCCTGTTTCCAGTCGGTAGATATTCCACAAAACAG
CAGGGAAGCAGCGCTTTTCCGCTGCATAACCCTGCTTCGGGGTCATTATAGCGATTTTTTCGGTATATCC
ATCCTTTTTCGCACGATATACAGGATTTTGCCAAAGGGTTCGTGTAGACTTTCCTTGGTGTATCCAACGG
CGTCAGCCGGGCAGGATAGGTGAAGTAGGCCCACCCGCGAGCGGGTGTTCCTTCTTCACTGTCCCTTATT
CGCACCTGGCGGTGCTCAACGGGAATCCTGCTCTGCGAGGCTGGCCGGCTACCGCCGGCGTAACAGATGA
GGGCAAGCGGATGGCTGTGAGACGTTGATCGGCACGTAAGAGGTTCCAACTTTCACCATAATGAAATAAG
ATCACTACCGGGCGTATTTTTTGAGTTATCGAGATTTTCAGGAGCTAAGGAAGCTAAAATGGAGAAAAAA
ATCACTGGATATACCACCGTTGATATATCCCAATGGCATCGTAAAGAACATTTTGAGGCATTTCAGTCAG
TTGCTCAATGTACCTATAACCAGACCGTTCAGCTGGATATTACGGCCTTTTTAAAGACCGTAAAGAAAAA
TAAGCACAAGTTTTATCCGGCCTTTATTCACATTCTTGCCCGCCTGATGAATGCTCATCCGGAATTTCGT
ATGGCAATGAAAGACGGTGAGCTGGTGATATGGGATAGTGTTCACCCTTGTTACACCGTTTTCCATGAGC
AAACTGAAACGTTTTCATCGCTCTGGAGTGAATACCACGACGATTTCCGGCAGTTTCTACACATATATTC
GCAAGATGTGGCGTGTTACGGTGAAAACCTGGCCTATTTCCCTAAAGGGTTTATTGAGAATATGTTTTTC
GTCTCAGCCAATCCCTGGGTGAGTTTCACCAGTTTTGATTTAAACGTGGCCAATATGGACAACTTCTTCG
CCCCCGTTTTCACCATGGGCAAATATTATACGCAAGGCGACAAGGTGCTGATGCCGCTGGCGATTCAGGT
TCATCATGCCGTTTGTGATGGCTTCCATGTCGGCAGAATGCTTAATGAATTACAACAGTACTGCGATGAG
TGGCAGGGCGGGGCGTAATTTGATATCGAGCTCGCTTGGACTCCTGTTGATAGATCCAGTAATGACCTCA
GAACTCCATCTGGATTTGTTCAGAACGCTCGGTTGCCGCCGGGCGTTTTTTATTGGTGAGAATCCAAGCA
CTAGTCATGACCAAAATCCCTTAACGTGAGTTTTCGTTCCACTGAGCGTCAGACCCCGTAGAAAAGATCA
AAGGATCTTC
